>Addgene plasmid #13447 | SABgeolox2DTA | depositor full sequence | sequence record 7633 | Author sequence
CTG
[124 nt withheld, positions 4-127]
C
[91 nt withheld, positions 129-219]
A
[49 nt withheld, positions 221-269]
CCTTTGACGTTGGAGTCCACGTTCTTT
[37 nt withheld, positions 297-333]
ACCCTATCTCGGTCTATTCTTTTGATTTATAAGGGATTTTGCCGATTTCGGCCTATTGGTTAAAAAATGA
GCTGATTTAACAAAAATTTAACGCGAATTTTAACAAAATATTAACGCTTACAATTTCCATTCGCCATTCA
GGCTGCGCAACTGTTGGGAAGGGCGATCGGTGCGGGCCTCTTCGCTATTACGCCAGCTGGCGAAAGGGGG
ATGTGCTGCAAGGCGATTAAGTTGGGTAACGCCAGGGTTTTCCCAGTCACGACGTTGTAAAACGACGGCC
AGTGAGCGCGCGTAATACGACTCACTATAGGGCGAATTGGAGCTCCACCGCGGTGGCGGCCGCTCTAGAA
CTAGTGGATCCGGAACCCTTAATATAACTTCGTATAATGTATGCTATACGAAGTTATTAGGTCCCTCGAC
CTGCAGGAATTTCGAGGCTAGAACTAGTGGATCCCCCGGGCTGCAGATCTGTAGGGCGCAGTAGTCCAGG
GTTTCCTTGATGATGTCATACTTATCCTGTCCCTTTTTTTTCCACAGCTCGCGGTTGAGGACAAACTCTT
CGCGGTCTTTCCAGTGGGGATCGACGGTATCGATAAGCTTGATGATCTGTGACATGGCGGATCCCGTCGT
TTTACAACGTCGTGACTGGGAAAACCCTGGCGTTACCCAACTTAATCGCCTTGCAGCACATCCCCCTTTC
GCCAGCTGGCGTAATAGCGAAGAGGCCCGCACCGATCGCCCTTCCCAACAGTTGCGCAGCCTGAATGGCG
AATGGCGCTTTGCCTGGTTTCCGGCACCAGAAGCGGTGCCGGAAAGCTGGCTGGAGTGCGATCTTCCTGA
GGCCGATACTGTCGTCGTCCCCTCAAACTGGCAGATGCACGGTTACGATGCGCCCATCTACACCAACGTA
ACCTATCCCATTACGGTCAATCCGCCGTTTGTTCCCACGGAGAATCCGACGGGTTGTTACTCGCTCACAT
TTAATGTTGATGAAAGCTGGCTACAGGAAGGCCAGACGCGAATTATTTTTGATGGCGTTAACTCGGCGTT
TCATCTGTGGTGCAACGGGCGCTGGGTCGGTTACGGCCAGGACAGTCGTTTGCCGTCTGAATTTGACCTG
AGCGCATTTTTACGCGCCGGAGAAAACCGCCTCGCGGTGATGGTGCTGCGTTGGAGTGACGGCAGTTATC
TGGAAGATCAGGATATGTGGCGGATGAGCGGCATTTTCCGTGACGTCTCGTTGCTGCATAAACCGACTAC
ACAAATCAGCGATTTCCATGTTGCCACTCGCTTTAATGATGATTTCAGCCGCGCTGTACTGGAGGCTGAA
GTTCAGATGTGCGGCGAGTTGCGTGACTACCTACGGGTAACAGTTTCTTTATGGCAGGGTGAAACGCAGG
TCGCCAGCGGCACCGCGCCTTTCGGCGGTGAAATTATCGATGAGCGTGGTGGTTATGCCGATCGCGTCAC
ACTACGTCTGAACGTCGAAAACCCGAAACTGTGGAGCGCCGAAATCCCGAATCTCTATCGTGCGGTGGTT
GAACTGCACACCGCCGACGGCACGCTGATTGAAGCAGAAGCCTGCGATGTCGGTTTCCGCGAGGTGCGGA
TTGAAAATGGTCTGCTGCTGCTGAACGGCAAGCCGTTGCTGATTCGAGGCGTTAACCGTCACGAGCATCA
TCCTCTGCATGGTCAGGTCATGGATGAGCAGACGATGGTGCAGGATATCCTGCTGATGAAGCAGAACAAC
TTTAACGCCGTGCGCTGTTCGCATTATCCGAACCATCCGCTGTGGTACACGCTGTGCGACCGCTACGGCC
TGTATGTGGTGGATGAAGCCAATATTGAAACCCACGGCATGGTGCCAATGAATCGTCTGACCGATGATCC
GCGCTGGCTACCGGCGATGAGCGAACGCGTAACGCGAATGGTGCAGCGCGATCGTAATCACCCGAGTGTG
ATCATCTGGTCGCTGGGGAATGAATCAGGCCACGGCGCTAATCACGACGCGCTGTATCGCTGGATCAAAT
CTGTCGATCCTTCCCGCCCGGTGCAGTATGAAGGCGGCGGAGCCGACACCACGGCCACCGATATTATTTG
CCCGATGTACGCGCGCGTGGATGAAGACCAGCCCTTCCCGGCTGTGCCGAAATGGTCCATCAAAAAATGG
CTTTCGCTACCTGGAGAGACGCGCCCGCTGATCCTTTGCGAATACGCCCACGCGATGGGTAACAGTCTTG
GCGGTTTCGCTAAATACTGGCAGGCGTTTCGTCAGTATCCCCGTTTACAGGGCGGCTTCGTCTGGGACTG
GGTGGATCAGTCGCTGATTAAATATGATGAAAACGGCAACCCGTGGTCGGCTTACGGCGGTGATTTTGGC
GATACGCCGAACGATCGCCAGTTCTGTATGAACGGTCTGGTCTTTGCCGACCGCACGCCGCATCCAGCGC
TGACGGAAGCAAAACACCAGCAGCAGTTTTTCCAGTTCCGTTTATCCGGGCAAACCATCGAAGTGACCAG
CGAATACCTGTTCCGTCATAGCGATAACGAGCTCCTGCACTGGATGGTGGCGCTGGATGGTAAGCCGCTG
GCAAGCGGTGAAGTGCCTCTGGATGTCGCTCCACAAGGTAAACAGTTGATTGAACTGCCTGAACTACCGC
AGCCGGAGAGCGCCGGGCAACTCTGGCTCACAGTACGCGTAGTGCAACCGAACGCGACCGCATGGTCAGA
AGCCGGGCACATCAGCGCCTGGCAGCAGTGGCGTCTGGCGGAAAACCTCAGTGTGACGCTCCCCGCCGCG
TCCCACGCCATCCCGCATCTGACCACCAGCGAAATGGATTTTTGCATCGAGCTGGGTAATAAGCGTTGGC
AATTTAACCGCCAGTCAGGCTTTCTTTCACAGATGTGGATTGGCGATAAAAAACAACTGCTGACGCCGCT
GCGCGATCAGTTCACCCGTGCACCGCTGGATAACGACATTGGCGTAAGTGAAGCGACCCGCATTGACCCT
AACGCCTGGGTCGAACGCTGGAAGGCGGCGGGCCATTACCAGGCCGAAGCAGCGTTGTTGCAGTGCACGG
CAGATACACTTGCTGATGCGGTGCTGATTACGACCGCTCACGCGTGGCAGCATCAGGGGAAAACCTTATT
TATCAGCCGGAAAACCTACCGGATTGATGGTAGTGGTCAAATGGCGATTACCGTTGATGTTGAAGTGGCG
AGCGATACACCGCATCCGGCGCGGATTGGCCTGAACTGCCAGCTGGCGCAGGTAGCAGAGCGGGTAAACT
GGCTCGGATTAGGGCCGCAAGAAAACTATCCCGACCGCCTTACTGCCGCCTGTTTTGACCGCTGGGATCT
GCCATTGTCAGACATGTATACCCCGTACGTCTTCCCGAGCGAAAACGGTCTGCGCTGCGGGACGCGCGAA
TTGAATTATGGCCCACACCAGTGGCGCGGCGACTTCCAGTTCAACATCAGCCGCTACAGTCAACAGCAAC
TGATGGAAACCAGCCATCGCCATCTGCTGCACGCGGAAGAAGGCACATGGCTGAATATCGACGGTTTCCA
TATGGGGATTGGTGGCGACGACTCCTGGAGCCCGTCAGTATCGGCGGAATTCCAGCTGAGCGCCGGTCGC
TACCATTACCAGTTGGTCTGGTGTCAGGGGATCCCCCGGGCTGCAGCCAATATGGGATCGGCCATTGAAC
AAGATGGATTGCACGCAGGTTCTCCGGCCGCTTGGGTGGAGAGGCTATTCGGCTATGACTGGGCACAACA
GACAATCGGCTGCTCTGATGCCGCCGTGTTCCGGCTGTCAGCGCAGGGGCGCCCGGTTCTTTTTGTCAAG
ACCGACCTGTCCGGTGCCCTGAATGAACTGCAGGACGAGGCAGCGCGGCTATCGTGGCTGGCCACGACGG
GCGTTCCTTGCGCAGCTGTGCTCGACGTTGTCACTGAAGCGGGAAGGGACTGGCTGCTATTGGGCGAAGT
GCCGGGGCAGGATCTCCTGTCATCTCACCTTGCTCCTGCCGAGAAAGTATCCATCATGGCTGATGCAATG
CGGCGGCTGCATACGCTTGATCCGGCTACCTGCCCATTCGACCACCAAGCGAAACATCGCATCGAGCGAG
CACGTACTCGGATGGAAGCCGGTCTTGTCGATCAGGATGATCTGGACGAAGAGCATCAGGGGCTCGCGCC
AGCCGAACTGTTCGCCAGGCTCAAGGCGCGCATGCCCGACGGCGATGATCTCGTCGTGACCCATGGCGAT
GCCTGCTTGCCGAATATCATGGTGGAAAATGGCCGCTTTTCTGGATTCATCGACTGTGGCCGGCTGGGTG
TGGCGGACCGCTATCAGGACATAGCGTTGGCTACCCGTGATATTGCTGAAGAGCTTGGCGGCGAATGGGC
TGACCGCTTCCTCGTGCTTTACGGTATCGCCGCTCCCGATTCGCAGCGCATCGCCTTCTATCGCCTTCTT
GACGAGTTCTTCTGAGGGGATCAATTCTCTAGAGCTCGCTGATCAGCCTCGACTGTGCCTTCTAGTTGCC
AGCCATCTGTTGTTTGCCCCTCCCCCGTGCCTTCCTTGACCCTGGAAGGTGCCACTCCCACTGTCCTTTC
CTAATAAAATGAGGAAATTGCATCGCATTGTCTGAGTAGGTGTCATTCTATTCTGGGGGGTGGGGTGGGG
CAGGACAGCAAGGGGGAGGATTGGGAAGACAATAGCAGGCATGCTGGGGATGCGGTGGGCTCTATGGCTT
CTGAGACGGAAAGAACCAGCTGGGGCTCGATCCTCTAGAGTCGAATCAAGCTGATCCGGAACCCTTAATA
TAACTTCGTATAATGTATGCTATACGAAGTTATTAGGTCCCTCGACCTGCAGCCCAAGCTAGCTTATCGA
TACCGTCGACGGTATCGATAAGCTTGATATCGAATTCTACCGGGTAGGGGAGGCGCTTTTCCCAAGGCAG
TCTGGAGCATGCGCTTTAGCAGCCCCGCTGGGCACTTGGCGCTACACAAGTGGCCTCTGGCCTCGCACAC
ATTCCACATCCACCGGTAGGCGCCAACCGGCTCCGTTCTTTGGTGGCCCCTTCGCGCCACCTTCTACTCC
TCCCCTAGTCAGGAAGTTCCCCCCCGCCCCGCAGCTCGCGTCGTGCAGGACGTGACAAATGGAAGTAGCA
CGTCTCACTAGTCTCGTGCAGATGGACAGCACCGCTGAGCAATGGAAGCGGGTAGGCCTTTGGGGCAGCG
GCCAATAGCAGCTTTGCTCCTTCGCTTTCTGGGCTCAGAGGCTGGGAAGGGGTGGGTCCGGGGGCGGGCT
CAGGGGCGGGCTCAGGGGCGGGGCGGGCGCCCGAAGGTCCTCCGGAGGCCCGGCATTCTGCACGCTTCAA
AAGCGCACGTCTGCCGCGCTGTTCTCCTCTTCCTCATCTCCGGGCCTTTCGACCTGCAGGTCCTCGCCAT
GGATCCTGATGATGTTGTTGATTCTTCTAAATCTTTTGTGATGGAAAACTTTTCTTCGTACCACGGGACT
AAACCTGGTTATGTAGATTCCATTCAAAAAGGTATACAAAAGCCAAAATCTGGTACACAAGGAAATTATG
ACGATGATTGGAAAGGGTTTTATAGTACCGACAATAAATACGACGCTGCGGGATACTCTGTAGATAATGA
AAACCCGCTCTCTGGAAAAGCTGGAGGCGTGGTCAAAGTGACGTATCCAGGACTGACGAAGGTTCTCGCA
CTAAAAGTGGATAATGCCGAAACTATTAAGAAAGAGTTAGGTTTAAGTCTCACTGAACCGTTGATGGAGC
AAGTCGGAACGGAAGAGTTTATCAAAAGGTTCGGTGATGGTGCTTCGCGTGTAGTGCTCAGCCTTCCCTT
CGCTGAGGGGAGTTCTAGCGTTGAATATATTAATAACTGGGAACAGGCGAAAGCGTTAAGCGTAGAACTT
GAGATTAATTTTGAAACCCGTGGAAAACGTGGCCAAGATGCGATGTATGAGTATATGGCTCAAGCCTGTG
CAGGAAATCGTGTCAGGCGATCTCTTTGTGAAGGAACCTTACTTCTGTGGTGTGACATAATTGGACAAAC
TACCTACAGAGATTTAAAGCTCTAAGGTAAATATAAAATTTTTAAGTGTATAATGTGTTAAACTACTGAT
TCTAATTGTTTGTGTATTTTAGATTCCAACCTATGGAACTGATGAATGGGAGCAGTGGTGGAATGCAGAT
CCTAGAGCTCGCTGATCAGCCTCGACTGTGCCTTCTAGTTGCCAGCCATCTGTTGTTTGCCCCTCCCCCG
TGCCTTCCTTGACCCTGGAAGGTGCCACTCCCACTGTCCTTTCCTAATAAAATGAGGAAATTGCATCGCA
TTGTCTGAGTAGGTGTCATTCTATTCTGGGGGGTGGGGTGGGGCAGGACAGCAAGGGGGAGGATTGGGAA
GACAATAGCAGGCATGCTGGGGATGCGGTGGGCTCTATGGCTTCTGAGGCGGAAAGAACCAGCTGGGGCT
CGAGGGGGGGCCCGGTACCCAGCTTTTGTTCCCTTTAGTGAGGGTTAATTGCGCGCTTGGCGTAATCATG
GTCATAGCTGTTTCCTGTGTGAAATTGTTATCCGCTCACAATTCCACACAACATACGAGCCGGAAGCATA
AAGTGTAAAGCCTGGGGTGCCTAATGAGTGAGCTAACTCACATTAATTGCGTTGCGCTCACTGCCCGCTT
TCCAGTCGGGAAACCTGTCGTGCCAGCTGCATTAATGAATCGGCCAACGCGCGGGGAGAGGCGGTTTGCG
TATTGGGCGCTCTTCCGCTTCCTCGCTCACTGACTCGCTGCGCTCGGTCGTTCGGCTGCGGCGAGCGGTA
TCAGCTCACTCAAAGGCGGTAATACGGTTATCCACAGAATCAGGGGATAACGCAGGAAAGAACATGTGAG
CAAAAGGCCAGCAAAAGGCCAGGAACCGTAAAAAGGCCGCGTTGCTGGCGTTTTTCCATAGGCTCCGCCC
CCCTGACGAGCATCACAAAAATCGACGCTCAAGTCAGAGGTGGCGAAACCCGACAGGACTATAAAGATAC
CAGGCGTTTCCCCCTGGAAGCTCCCTCGTGCGCTCTCCTGTTCCGACCCTGCCGCTTACCGGATACCTGT
CCGCCTTTCTCCCTTCGGGAAGCGTGGCGCTTTCTCATAGCTCACGCTGTAGGTATCTCAGTTCGGTGTA
GGTCGTTCGCTCCAAGCTGGGCTGTGTGCACGAACCCCCCGTTCAGCCCGACCGCTGCGCCTTATCCGGT
AACTATCGTCTTGAGTCCAACCCGGTAAGACACGACTTATCGCCACTGGCAGCAGCCACTGGTAACAGGA
TTAGCAGAGCGAGGTATGTAGGCGGTGCTACAGAGTTCTTGAAGTGGTGGCCTAACTACGGCTACACTAG
AAGAACAGTATTTGGTATCTGCGCTCTGCTGAAGCCAGTTACCTTCGGAAAAAGAGTTGGTAGCTCTTGA
TCCGGCAAACAAACCACCGCTGGTAGCGGTGGTTTTTTTGTTTGCAAGCAGCAGATTACGCGCAGAAAAA
AAGGATCTCAAGAAGATCCTTTGATCTTTTCTACGGGGTCTGACGCTCAGTGGAACGAAAACTCACGTTA
AGGGATTTTGGTCATGAGATTATCAAAAAGGATCTTCACCTAGATCCTTTTAAATTAAAAATGAAGTTTT
AAATCAATCTAAAGTATATATGAGTAAACTTGGTCTGACAGTTACCAATGCTTAATCAGTGAGGCACCTA
TCTCAGCGATCTGTCTATTTCGTTCATCCATAGTTGCCTGACTCCCCGTCGTGTAGATAACTACGATACG
GGAGGGCTTACCATCTGGCCCCAGTGCTGCAATGATACCGCGAGACCCACGCTCACCGGCTCCAGATTTA
TCAGCAATAAACCAGCCAGCCGGAAGGGCCGAGCGCAGAAGTGGTCCTGCAACTTTATCCGCCTCCATCC
AGTCTATTAATTGTTGCCGGGAAGCTAGAGTAAGTAGTTCGCCAGTTAATAGTTTGCGCAACGTTGTTGC
CATTGCTACAGGCATCGTGGTGTCACGCTCGTCGTTTGGTATGGCTTCATTCAGCTCCGGTTCCCAACGA
TCAAGGCGAGTTACATGATCCCCCATGTTGTGCAAAAAAGCGGTTAGCTCCTTCGGTCCTCCGATCGTTG
TCAGAAGTAAGTTGGCCGCAGTGTTATCACTCATGGTTATGGCAGCACTGCATAATTCTCTTACTGTCAT
GCCATCCGTAAGATGCTTTTCTGTGACTGGTGAGTACTCAACCAAGTCATTCTGAGAATAGTGTATGCGG
CGACCGAGTTGCTCTTGCCCGGCGTCAATACGGGATAATACCGCGCCACATAGCAGAACTTTAAAAGTGC
TCATCATTGGAAAACGTTCTTCGGGGCGAAAACTCTCAAGGATCTTACCGCTGTTGAGATCCAGTTCGAT
GTAACCCACTCGTGCACCCAACTGATCTTCAGCATCTTTTACTTTCACCAGCGTTTCTGGGTGAGCAAAA
ACAGGAAGGCAAAATGCCGCAAAAAAGGGAATAAGGGCGACACGGAAATGTTGAATACTCATACTCTTCC
TTTTTCAATATTATTGAAGCATTTATCAGGGTTATTGTCTCATGAGCGGATACATATTTGAATGTATTTA
GAAAAATAAACAAATAGGGGTTCCGCGCACATTTCCCCGAAAAGTGCCAC
Features (pLannotate 1.2.2; 30 found; start..end, strand, type, name):
      4..432     +  rep_origin     f1 ori (sequence partly withheld): f1 bacteriophage origin of replication; arrow indicates direction of (+) strand synthesis
    463..618     -  CDS            lacZα (fragment): LacZα fragment of β-galactosidase; lacZ fragment
    626..644     +  promoter       T7 promoter: promoter for bacteriophage T7 RNA polymerase
    653..694     +  misc_feature   MCS (fragment): pBluescript multiple cloning site
    707..740     -  protein_bind   loxP: Cre-mediated recombination occurs in the 8-bp core sequence (GCATACAT). Cre recombinase
    771..799     +  misc_feature   MCS (fragment): pBluescript multiple cloning site
    805..908     +  misc_feature   Ad SA: adenovirus major late transcript splice acceptor (Friedrich and Soriano, 1991)
    914..936     -  misc_feature   MCS (fragment): pBluescript multiple cloning site
    959..3999    +  CDS            lacZ (fragment): β-galactosidase; lacZ
   4002..4019    +  misc_feature   MCS (fragment): pBluescript multiple cloning site
   4025..4828    +  CDS            NeoR/KanR: aminoglycoside phosphotransferase from Tn5; aph(3')-II (or nptII); confers resistance to neomycin, kanamycin, and G418 (Geneticin®)
   4866..5090    +  polyA_signal   bGH poly(A) signal: bovine growth hormone polyadenylation signal
   5094..5115    +  promoter       SV40 promoter (fragment): SV40 enhancer and early promoter
   5163..5196    -  protein_bind   loxP: Cre-mediated recombination occurs in the 8-bp core sequence (GCATACAT). Cre recombinase
   5238..5270    -  misc_feature   MCS (fragment): pBluescript multiple cloning site
   5275..5774    +  promoter       PGK promoter: mouse phosphoglycerate kinase 1 promoter
   5801..6373    +  CDS            DTA: diphtheria toxin fragment A; Corynebacterium diphtheriae tox
   6376..6448    +  CDS            small t antigen (fragment): SV40 (simian virus 40) small t antigen
   6450..6515    +  intron         small t intron: SV40 (simian virus 40) small t antigen intron
   6589..6813    +  polyA_signal   bGH poly(A) signal: bovine growth hormone polyadenylation signal
   6817..6838    +  promoter       SV40 promoter (fragment): SV40 enhancer and early promoter
   6842..6862    +  misc_feature   MCS (fragment): pBluescript multiple cloning site
   6875..6893    -  promoter       T3 promoter: promoter for bacteriophage T3 RNA polymerase
   6938..6954    -  protein_bind   lac operator: The lac repressor binds to the lac operator to inhibit transcription in E. coli. This inhibition can be relieved by adding lactose or isopropyl-β-D-thiogalactopyranoside (IPTG). lac repressor encoded by lacI
   6962..6992    -  promoter       lac promoter: promoter for the E. coli lac operon
   7007..7028    -  protein_bind   CAP binding site: CAP binding activates transcription in the presence of cAMP. E. coli catabolite activator protein
   7041..7133    -  CDS            lacI (fragment): lac repressor; lacI; The lac repressor binds to the lac operator to inhibit transcription in E. coli. This inhibition can be relieved by adding lactose or isopropyl-β-D-thiogalactopyranoside (IPTG).
   7316..7904    -  rep_origin     ori: high-copy-number ColE1/pMB1/pBR322/pUC origin of replication
   8075..8935    -  CDS            AmpR: β-lactamase; bla; confers resistance to ampicillin, carbenicillin, and related antibiotics
   8936..9040    -  promoter       AmpR promoter: bla
