[The description below was written by a language model from this plasmid's Addgene catalogue record and pLannotate feature annotations shown in this document.]
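Description:
SABgeolox2DTA is a roughly 9.1 kb mammalian Cre/lox plasmid. The catalogue does not name its backbone, but the feature table points to a pBluescript-type framework: pBluescript polylinker fragments, flanking T7 and T3 promoters, lacZα and lac promoter/operator remnants, and an f1 origin. It replicates in E. coli at high copy from a ColE1/pUC-type origin and is selected with ampicillin through the bla gene. Selection in mammalian cells relies on G418 resistance from the neo portion of the insert.

The approximately 6.1 kb payload has two modules in tandem. The first is a promoter trap cassette flanked by two loxP sites in the same orientation. It contains the adenovirus major late transcript splice acceptor, then βgeo (a lacZ–neomycin phosphotransferase fusion reporter, annotated as a lacZ fragment adjoining NeoR/KanR), then a bovine growth hormone polyadenylation signal. This cassette has no promoter of its own, so βgeo is expressed only when the cassette sits downstream of an active endogenous promoter and is spliced into that gene's transcript. Expressing cells then show both β-galactosidase staining and G418 resistance.

The second module, downstream of the second loxP site, is a mouse PGK promoter driving the diphtheria toxin A fragment. It is followed by short SV40 small t antigen and intron sequences and a second bGH poly(A) signal.

Because the loxP sites are directly repeated, Cre should excise the SA-βgeo-pA unit and leave the PGK-DTA cassette in place. The record does not state a specific application. The arrangement suggests a building block for gene trap or targeting constructs, with DTA as a cell-lethal element of the kind commonly used for negative selection or cell ablation.
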