Addgene plasmid #13447: SABgeolox2DTA
Depositing lab: Philippe Soriano. Depositing organization: Fred Hutchinson Cancer Center.
Backbone
  Vector backbone: na
  Backbone size w/o insert (bp): 2900
  Vector type: Mammalian Expression, Cre/Lox
  Selectable markers: Neomycin (select with G418)
Growth in bacteria
  Bacterial resistance: Ampicillin, 100 μg/mL
  Growth temperature: 37°C
  Growth strain: DH5alpha
  Copy number: High Copy
Gene/Insert
  Gene/Insert name: SABgeolox2DTA (alt name: lacZ-neo)
  Insert size (bp): 6100
  Cloning method: Restriction Enzyme; 5′ cloning site See map (not destroyed); 3′ cloning site See map (not destroyed)
  Sequencing primers: 5′ na
Terms and licenses: Academic/Nonprofit Terms; Industry Terms: Not Available to Industry
Depositor comments: This vector contains a promoter trap module (SAbetageo*pA) flanked by loxP sites and PGKdtabpA. Order of elements: loxP site, adenoviral splice acceptor (SA), a lacZ-neo reporter (betageo), bovine growth hormone polyA (bpA), loxP site, PGK promoter, A subunit of diphtheria toxin gene (dta), bpA.
How to cite: SABgeolox2DTA was a gift from Philippe Soriano (Addgene plasmid # 13447 ; http://n2t.net/addgene:13447 ; RRID:Addgene_13447)
