>Addgene plasmid #13447 | SABgeolox2DTA | addgene partial sequence | sequence record 19824 | 13447 with M13R
CTAAAGGGAACAAAAGCTGGGTACCGGGCCCCCCCTCGAGCCCCAGCTGGTTCTTTCCGCCTCAGAAGCC
ATAGAGCCCACCGCATCCCCAGCATGCCTGCTATTGTCTTCCCAATCCTCCCCCTTGCTGTCCTGCCCCA
CCCCACCCCCCAGAATAGAATGACACCTACTCAGACAATGCGATGCAATTTCCTCATTTTATTAGGAAAG
GACAGTGGGAGTGGCACCTTCCAGGGTCAAGGAAGGCACGGGGGAGGGGCAAACAACAGATGGCTGGCAA
CTAGAAGGCACAGTCGAGGCTGATCAGCGAGCTCTAGGATCTGCATTCCACCACAGCACCCATTCATCAA
TTCCATAGGTTGGAATCCACTAT
